Addgene plasmid #226860: pU6-GG-gRNA
Purpose: Human gRNA expression vector backbone with BsmBI Golden Gate site
Depositing lab: Alexis Komor. Depositing organization: University of California, San Diego (UCSD). Publication: Genome editing with programmable base editors in human cells. Osgood NRB, Zawalick NM, Sawyer CB, Cowan QT, Gu S, Mawson SJ, Ranzau BL, Li L, Gymrek M, Goren A, Komor AC. Methods Enzymol. 2025;712:351-404. doi: 10.1016/bs.mie.2025.01.001. Epub 2025 Feb 5. PubMed 40121079.
Backbone
  Vector backbone: MLM3636
  Vector type: Mammalian Expression
Growth in bacteria
  Bacterial resistance: Ampicillin, 100 μg/mL
  Growth temperature: 37°C
  Growth strain: DH5alpha
  Copy number: High Copy
Gene/Insert
  Gene/Insert name: Sp-gRNA
  gRNA/shRNA sequence: Unspecified
  Species: Other
  Promoter: hU6
  Cloning method: Golden Gate
Terms and licenses: Academic/Nonprofit Terms; Industry Terms: Not Available to Industry
Depositor comments: 5' Cloning Site: BsmBI (destroyed), 3' Cloning Site: BsmBI (destroyed)
How to cite: pU6-GG-gRNA was a gift from Alexis Komor (Addgene plasmid # 226860 ; http://n2t.net/addgene:226860 ; RRID:Addgene_226860)
