[The description below was written by a language model from this plasmid's Addgene catalogue record and pLannotate feature annotations shown in this document.]
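Description:
pU6-GG-gRNA is a compact (about 2.3 kb) mammalian expression plasmid built on the MLM3636 backbone and intended as an empty entry vector for making human-cell guide RNA expression constructs. It is maintained in E. coli through a high-copy ColE1/pUC-type origin of replication and selected with ampicillin via a β-lactamase gene driven by its native bla promoter. There is no mammalian selection marker or reporter among the annotated features, so the plasmid is suited to transient delivery alongside a separate nuclease or editor plasmid.

The functional cassette consists of the human U6 promoter, an RNA polymerase III promoter commonly used to drive short, precisely initiated transcripts, followed by the Streptococcus pyogenes Cas9 guide RNA scaffold. A short gap of roughly thirty nucleotides lies between the promoter and the scaffold, which is consistent with the position of the BsmBI Golden Gate cloning site described in the record, although that site is not itself annotated in the feature table. BsmBI is a type IIS enzyme that cuts outside its recognition sequence, so a user-designed spacer can be ligated in seamlessly, and the record notes that both BsmBI sites are destroyed on cloning. No spacer sequence is specified, in keeping with its role as a backbone. A small attB1 fragment upstream of the U6 promoter appears to be a Gateway remnant with no stated function here. The associated publication concerns genome editing with programmable base editors in human cells, so the vector is typically used to supply targeting guides for SpCas9-derived base editors.
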