Features (pLannotate 1.2.2; 6 found; start..end, strand, type, name):
    541..1401    -  CDS            AmpR: β-lactamase; bla; confers resistance to ampicillin, carbenicillin, and related antibiotics
   1402..1506    -  promoter       AmpR promoter: bla
   1544..1561    +  protein_bind   attB1 (fragment): mutant version of attB; recombination site for the Gateway® BP reaction BP Clonase™
   1613..1853    +  promoter       U6 promoter: RNA polymerase III promoter for human U6 snRNA
   1883..1958    +  misc_RNA       gRNA scaffold: guide RNA scaffold for the Streptococcus pyogenes CRISPR/Cas9 system
   2062..370     -  rep_origin     ori (across the origin): high-copy-number ColE1/pMB1/pBR322/pUC origin of replication
>Addgene plasmid #226860 | pU6-GG-gRNA | addgene full sequence | sequence record 449951 | Addgene NGS Result
TTCGGTGTAGGTCGTTCGCTCCAAGCTGGGCTGTGTGCACGAACCCCCCGTTCAGCCCGACCGCTGCGCC
TTATCCGGTAACTATCGTCTTGAGTCCAACCCGGTAAGACACGACTTATCGCCACTGGCAGCAGCCACTG
GTAACAGGATTAGCAGAGCGAGGTATGTAGGCGGTGCTACAGAGTTCTTGAAGTGGTGGCCTAACTACGG
CTACACTAGAAGAACAGTATTTGGTATCTGCGCTCTGCTGAAGCCAGTTACCTTCGGAAAAAGAGTTGGT
AGCTCTTGATCCGGCAAACAAACCACCGCTGGTAGCGGTGGTTTTTTTGTTTGCAAGCAGCAGATTACGC
GCAGAAAAAAAGGATCTCAAGAAGATCCTTTGATCTTTTCTACGGGGTCTGACGCTCAGTGGAACGAAAA
CTCACGTTAAGGGATTTTGGTCATGAGATTATCAAAAAGGATCTTCACCTAGATCCTTTTAAATTAAAAA
TGAAGTTTTAAATCAATCTAAAGTATATATGAGTAAACTTGGTCTGACAGTTACCAATGCTTAATCAGTG
AGGCACCTATCTCAGCGATCTGTCTATTTCGTTCATCCATAGTTGCCTGACTCCCCGTCGTGTAGATAAC
TACGATACGGGAGGGCTTACCATCTGGCCCCAGTGCTGCAATGATACCGCGAGACCCACGCTCACCGGCT
CCAGATTTATCAGCAATAAACCAGCCAGCCGGAAGGGCCGAGCGCAGAAGTGGTCCTGCAACTTTATCCG
CCTCCATCCAGTCTATTAATTGTTGCCGGGAAGCTAGAGTAAGTAGTTCGCCAGTTAATAGTTTGCGCAA
CGTTGTTGCCATTGCTACAGGCATCGTGGTGTCACGCTCGTCGTTTGGTATGGCTTCATTCAGCTCCGGT
TCCCAACGATCAAGGCGAGTTACATGATCCCCCATGTTGTGCAAAAAAGCGGTTAGCTCCTTCGGTCCTC
CGATCGTTGTCAGAAGTAAGTTGGCCGCAGTGTTATCACTCATGGTTATGGCAGCACTGCATAATTCTCT
TACTGTCATGCCATCCGTAAGATGCTTTTCTGTGACTGGTGAGTACTCAACCAAGTCATTCTGAGAATAG
TGTATGCGGCGACCGAGTTGCTCTTGCCCGGCGTCAATACGGGATAATACCGCGCCACATAGCAGAACTT
TAAAAGTGCTCATCATTGGAAAACGTTCTTCGGGGCGAAAACTCTCAAGGATCTTACCGCTGTTGAGATC
CAGTTCGATGTAACCCACTCGTGCACCCAACTGATCTTCAGCATCTTTTACTTTCACCAGCGTTTCTGGG
TGAGCAAAAACAGGAAGGCAAAATGCCGCAAAAAAGGGAATAAGGGCGACACGGAAATGTTGAATACTCA
TACTCTTCCTTTTTCAATATTATTGAAGCATTTATCAGGGTTATTGTCTCATGAGCGGATACATATTTGA
ATGTATTTAGAAAAATAAACAAATAGGGGTTCCGCGCACATTTCCCCGAAAAGTGCCACCTGACGTCGCT
AGCTGTACAAAAAAGCAGGCTTTAAAGGAACCAATTCAGTCGACTGGATCCGGTACCAAGGTCGGGCAGG
AAGAGGGCCTATTTCCCATGATTCCTTCATATTTGCATATACGATACAAGGCTGTTAGAGAGATAATTAG
AATTAATTTGACTGTAAACACAAAGATATTAGTACAAAATACGTGACGTAGAAAGTAATAATTTCTTGGG
TAGTTTGCAGTTTTAAAATTATGTTTTAAAATGGACTATCATATGCTTACCGTAACTTGAAAGTATTTCG
ATTTCTTGGCTTTATATATCTTGTGGAAAGGACGAAACACCAGAGACGCATTAATCGTCTCAGTTTAAGA
GCTAGAAATAGCAAGTTTAAATAAGGCTAGTCCGTTATCAACTTGAAAAAGTGGCACCGAGTCGGTGCTT
TTTTTAAGCTTGGGCCGCTCGAGGTACCTCTCTACATATGACATGTGAGCAAAAGGCCAGCAAAAGGCCA
GGAACCGTAAAAAGGCCGCGTTGCTGGCGTTTTTCCATAGGCTCCGCCCCCCTGACGAGCATCACAAAAA
TCGACGCTCAAGTCAGAGGTGGCGAAACCCGACAGGACTATAAAGATACCAGGCGTTTCCCCCTGGAAGC
TCCCTCGTGCGCTCTCCTGTTCCGACCCTGCCGCTTACCGGATACCTGTCCGCCTTTCTCCCTTCGGGAA
GCGTGGCGCTTTCTCATAGCTCACGCTGTAGGTATCTCAG
